>Addgene plasmid #194662 | pET-51b(+)-Caprola_01 | addgene full sequence | sequence record 388559 | Addgene NGS Result
TGGCGAATGGG
[124 nt withheld, positions 12-135]
C
[91 nt withheld, positions 137-227]
A
[49 nt withheld, positions 229-277]
CCTTTGACGTTGGAGTCCACGTTCTTT
[37 nt withheld, positions 305-341]
ACCCTATCTCGGTCTATTCTTTTGATTTATAAGGGATTTTGCCGATTTCGGCCTATTGGTTAAAAAATGA
GCTGATTTAACAAAAATTTAACGCGAATTTTAACAAAATATTAACGTTTACAATTTCTGGCGGCACGATG
GCATGAGATTATCAAAAAGGATCTTCACCTAGATCCTTTTAAATTAAAAATGAAGTTTTAAATCAATCTA
AAGTATATATGAGTAAACTTGGTCTGACAGTTACCAATGCTTAATCAGTGAGGCACCTATCTCAGCGATC
TGTCTATTTCGTTCATCCATAGTTGCCTGACTCCCCGTCGTGTAGATAACTACGATACGGGAGGGCTTAC
CATCTGGCCCCAGTGCTGCAATGATACCGCGAGACCCACGCTCACCGGCTCCAGATTTATCAGCAATAAA
CCAGCCAGCCGGAAGGGCCGAGCGCAGAAGTGGTCCTGCAACTTTATCCGCCTCCATCCAGTCTATTAAT
TGTTGCCGGGAAGCTAGAGTAAGTAGTTCGCCAGTTAATAGTTTGCGCAACGTTGTTGCCATTGCTACAG
GCATCGTGGTGTCACGCTCGTCGTTTGGTATGGCTTCATTCAGCTCCGGTTCCCAACGATCAAGGCGAGT
TACATGATCCCCCATGTTGTGCAAAAAAGCGGTTAGCTCCTTCGGTCCTCCGATCGTTGTCAGAAGTAAG
TTGGCCGCAGTGTTATCACTCATGGTTATGGCAGCACTGCATAATTCTCTTACTGTCATGCCATCCGTAA
GATGCTTTTCTGTGACTGGTGAGTACTCAACCAAGTCATTCTGAGAATAGTGTATGCGGCGACCGAGTTG
CTCTTGCCCGGCGTCAATACGTGATAATACCGCGCCACATAGCAGAACTTTAAAAGTGCTCATCATTGGA
AAACGTTCTTCGGGGCGAAAACTCTCAAGGATCTTACCGCTGTTGAGATCCAGTTCGATGTAACCCACTC
GTGCACCCAACTGATCTTCAGCATCTTTTACTTTCACCAGCGTTTCTGGGTGAGCAAAAACAGGAAGGCA
AAATGCCGCAAAAAAGGGAATAAGGGCGACACGGAAATGTTGAATACTCATACTCTTCCTTTTTCAATCA
TGATTGAAGCATTTATCAGGGTTATTGTCTCATGAGCGGATACATATTTGAATGTATTTAGAAAAATAAA
CAAATAGGTCATGACCAAAATCCCTTAACGTGAGTTTTCGTTCCACTGAGCGTCAGACCCCGTAGAAAAG
ATCAAAGGATCTTCTTGAGATCCTTTTTTTCTGCGCGTAATCTGCTGCTTGCAAACAAAAAAACCACCGC
TACCAGCGGTGGTTTGTTTGCCGGATCAAGAGCTACCAACTCTTTTTCCGAAGGTAACTGGCTTCAGCAG
AGCGCAGATACCAAATACTGTCCTTCTAGTGTAGCCGTAGTTAGGCCACCACTTCAAGAACTCTGTAGCA
CCGCCTACATACCTCGCTCTGCTAATCCTGTTACCAGTGGCTGCTGCCAGTGGCGATAAGTCGTGTCTTA
CCGGGTTGGACTCAAGACGATAGTTACCGGATAAGGCGCAGCGGTCGGGCTGAACGGGGGGTTCGTGCAC
ACAGCCCAGCTTGGAGCGAACGACCTACACCGAACTGAGATACCTACAGCGTGAGCTATGAGAAAGCGCC
ACGCTTCCCGAAGGGAGAAAGGCGGACAGGTATCCGGTAAGCGGCAGGGTCGGAACAGGAGAGCGCACGA
GGGAGCTTCCAGGGGGAAACGCCTGGTATCTTTATAGTCCTGTCGGGTTTCGCCACCTCTGACTTGAGCG
TCGATTTTTGTGATGCTCGTCAGGGGGGCGGAGCCTATGGAAAAACGCCAGCAACGCGGCCTTTTTACGG
TTCCTGGCCTTTTGCTGGCCTTTTGCTCACATGTTCTTTCCTGCGTTATCCCCTGATTCTGTGGATAACC
GTATTACCGCCTTTGAGTGAGCTGATACCGCTCGCCGCAGCCGAACGACCGAGCGCAGCGAGTCAGTGAG
CGAGGAAGCGGAAGAGCGCCTGATGCGGTATTTTCTCCTTACGCATCTGTGCGGTATTTCACACCGCAAT
GGTGCACTCTCAGTACAATCTGCTCTGATGCCGCATAGTTAAGCCAGTATACACTCCGCTATCGCTACGT
GACTGGGTCATGGCTGCGCCCCGACACCCGCCAACACCCGCTGACGCGCCCTGACGGGCTTGTCTGCTCC
CGGCATCCGCTTACAGACAAGCTGTGACCGTCTCCGGGAGCTGCATGTGTCAGAGGTTTTCACCGTCATC
ACCGAAACGCGCGAGGCAGCTGCGGTAAAGCTCATCAGCGTGGTCGTGAAGCGATTCACAGATGTCTGCC
TGTTCATCCGCGTCCAGCTCGTTGAGTTTCTCCAGAAGCGTTAATGTCTGGCTTCTGATAAAGCGGGCCA
TGTTAAGGGCGGTTTTTTCCTGTTTGGTCACTGATGCCTCCGTGTAAGGGGGATTTCTGTTCATGGGGGT
AATGATACCGATGAAACGAGAGAGGATGCTCACGATACGGGTTACTGATGATGAACATGCCCGGTTACTG
GAACGTTGTGAGGGTAAACAACTGGCGGTATGGATGCGGCGGGACCAGAGAAAAATCACTCAGGGTCAAT
GCCAGCGCTTCGTTAATACAGATGTAGGTGTTCCACAGGGTAGCCAGCAGCATCCTGCGATGCAGATCCG
GAACATAATGGTGCAGGGCGCTGACTTCCGCGTTTCCAGACTTTACGAAACACGGAAACCGAAGACCATT
CATGTTGTTGCTCAGGTCGCAGACGTTTTGCAGCAGCAGTCGCTTCACGTTCGCTCGCGTATCGGTGATT
CATTCTGCTAACCAGTAAGGCAACCCCGCCAGCCTAGCCGGGTCCTCAACGACAGGAGCACGATCATGCT
AGTCATGCCCCGCGCCCACCGGAAGGAGCTGACTGGGTTGAAGGCTCTCAAGGGCATCGGTCGAGATCCC
GGTGCCTAATGAGTGAGCTAACTTACATTAATTGCGTTGCGCTCACTGCCCGCTTTCCAGTCGGGAAACC
TGTCGTGCCAGCTGCATTAATGAATCGGCCAACGCGCGGGGAGAGGCGGTTTGCGTATTGGGCGCCAGGG
TGGTTTTTCTTTTCACCAGTGAGACGGGCAACAGCTGATTGCCCTTCACCGCCTGGCCCTGAGAGAGTTG
CAGCAAGCGGTCCACGCTGGTTTGCCCCAGCAGGCGAAAATCCTGTTTGATGGTGGTTAACGGCGGGATA
TAACATGAGCTGTCTTCGGTATCGTCGTATCCCACTACCGAGATGTCCGCACCAACGCGCAGCCCGGACT
CGGTAATGGCGCGCATTGCGCCCAGCGCCATCTGATCGTTGGCAACCAGCATCGCAGTGGGAACGATGCC
CTCATTCAGCATTTGCATGGTTTGTTGAAAACCGGACATGGCACTCCAGTCGCCTTCCCGTTCCGCTATC
GGCTGAATTTGATTGCGAGTGATATATTTATGCCAGCCAGCCAGACGCAGACGCGCCGAGACAGAACTTA
ATGGGCCCGCTAACAGCGCGATTTGCTGGTGACCCAATGCGACCAGATGCTCCACGCCCAGTCGCGTACC
GTCTTCATGGGAGAAAATAATACTGTTGATGGGTGTCTGGTCAGAGACATCAAGAAATAACGCCGGAACA
TTAGTGCAGGCAGCTTCCACAGCAATGGCATCCTGGTCATCCAGCGGATAGTTAATGATCAGCCCACTGA
CGCGTTGCGCGAGAAGATTGTGCACCGCCGCTTTACAGGCTTCGACGCCGCTTCGTTCTACCATCGACAC
CACCACGCTGGCACCCAGTTGATCGGCGCGAGATTTAATCGCCGCGACAATTTGCGACGGCGCGTGCAGG
GCCAGACTGGAGGTGGCAACGCCAATCAGCAACGACTGTTTGCCCGCCAGTTGTTGTGCCACGCGGTTGG
GAATGTAATTCAGCTCCGCCATCGCCGCTTCCACTTTTTCCCGCGTTTTCGCAGAAACGTGGCTGGCCTG
GTTCACCACGCGGGAAACGGTCTGATAAGAGACACCGGCATACTCTGCGACATCGTATAACGTTACTGGT
TTCACATTCACCACCCTGAATTGACTCTCTTCCGGGCGCTATCATGCCATACCGCGAAAGGTTTTGCGCC
ATTCGATGGTGTCCGGGATCTCGACGCTCTCCCTTATGCGACTCCTGCATTAGGAAGCAGCCCAGTAGTA
GGTTGAGGCCGTTGAGCACCGCCGCCGCAAGGAATGGTGCATGCAAGGAGATGGCGCCCAACAGTCCCCC
GGCCACGGGGCCTGCCACCATACCCACGCCGAAACAAGCGCTCATGAGCCCGAAGTGGCGAGCCCGATCT
TCCCCATCGGTGATGTCGGCGATATAGGCGCCAGCAACCGCACCTGTGGCGCCGGTGATGCCGGCCACGA
TGCGTCCGGCGTAGAGGATCGAGATCGATCTCGATCCCGCGAAATTAATACGACTCACTATAGGGGAATT
GTGAGCGGATAACAATTCCCCTCTAGAAATAATTTTGTTTAACTTTAAGAAGGAGATATACCATGGCAAG
CTGGAGCCACCCGCAGTTCGAAAAGGGTGCAGATGACGACGACAAGGTACCGCATGGCGGTTCTGCCCGC
GAGACCTTCCAGGCCTTCCGCACCGGTTCTGACCAACTGACTGAAGAGCAGATCGCAGAATTTAAAGAGG
CTTTCTCCCTATTTGACAAGGACGGGGATGGGACAATAACAACCAAGGAGCTGGGGACGGTGATGCGGTC
TCTGGGGCAGAACCCCACAGAAGCAGAGCTGCAGGACATGATCAATGAAGTAGATGCCGACGGTGACGGC
ACAATCGACTTCCCTGAGTTCCTGACAATGATGGCAAGAAAAATGAAAGACACAGACAGTGAAGAAGAAA
TTAGAGAAGCGTTCCGTGTGTTTGATAAGGATGGCAATGGCTACATCAGTGCAGCAGAGCTTCGCCACGT
GATGACAAACCTTGGAGAGAAGTTAACAGATGAAGAGGTTGATGAAATGATCAGGGAAGCAGACATCGAT
GGGGATGGTCAGGTAAACTACGAAGAGTTTGTAGTGATGATGACAGCGAAGGAATTCCCTCCTCCTCCGC
CACCGCCACCACCGCCGCCGCCGCCACCACCACCTCCTCCGCCTCCTCCACCACCACCGCCACCGCCTCC
ACCACCTGGCGGCAGCAGGGTCGACTCATCACGTCGTAAGTGGAATAAGACAGGTCACGCACTGAGAGCT
ATAGGTCGGCTGAGCTCACTCGAGGGCGGTTCTGACGTCGGCCGCAAGCTGATCATCGATCAGAACGTTT
TTATCGAGGGTACGCTGCCGATGGGTGTCGTCCGCCCGCTGACTGAAGTCGAGATGGACCATTACCGCGA
GCCGTTCCTGAATCCTGTTGACCGCGAGCCACTGTGGCGCTTCCCAAACGAGCTGCCAATCGCCGGTGAG
CCAGCGAACATCGTCGCGCTGGTCGAAGAATACATGGACTGGCTGCACCAGTCCCCTGTCCCGAAGCTGC
TGTTCTGGGGCACCCCAGGCGTTCTGATCCCACCGGCCGAAGCCGCTCGCCTGGCCAAAAGCCTGCCTAA
CTGCAAGGCTGTGGACATCGGCCCGGGTCTGAATCTGCTGCAAGAAGACAACCCGGACCTGATCGGCAGC
GAGATCGCGCGCTGGCTGTCTACTCTGGAGATTGGTGGCACCGGTGGCTCTGGCGGTACCGGTGGCTCTG
GCGGTTCTATCGGTACTGGCTTTCCATTCGACCCCCATTATGTGGAAGTCCTGGGCGAGCGCATGCACTA
CGTCGATGTTGGTCCGCGCGATGGCACCCCTGTGCTGTTCCTGCACGGTAACCCGACCTCCTCCTACGTG
TGGCGCAACATCATCCCACATGTTGCACCGACCCATCGCTGCATTGCTCCAGACCTGATCGGTATGGGCA
AATCCGACAAACCAGACCTGGGTTATTTCTTCGACGACCACGTCCGCTTCATGGATGCCTTCATCGAAGC
CCTGGGTCTGGAAGAGGTCGTCCTGGTCATTCACGACTGGGGCTCCGCTCTGGGTTTCCACTGGGCCAAG
CGCAATCCAGAGCGCGTCAAAGGTATTGCATTTATGGAGTTCATCCGCCCTATCCCGACCTGGGACGAAT
GGGCTCCGGGCTTCTCCTCAATTTCCGCTCATCACCACCATCATCACCATCACCACCACTAATTAACCTA
GGCTGCTGCCACCGCTGAGCAATAACTAGCATAACCCCTTGGGGCCTCTAAACGGGTCTTGAGGGGTTTT
TTGCTGAAAGGAGGAACTATATCCGGAT
Features (pLannotate 1.2.2; 23 found; start..end, strand, type, name):
     12..467     +  rep_origin     f1 ori (sequence partly withheld): f1 bacteriophage origin of replication; arrow indicates direction of (+) strand synthesis
    582..1442    -  CDS            AmpR: β-lactamase; bla; confers resistance to ampicillin, carbenicillin, and related antibiotics
   1443..1535    -  promoter       AmpR promoter: bla
   1616..2204    +  rep_origin     ori: high-copy-number ColE1/pMB1/pBR322/pUC origin of replication
   2390..2529    -  misc_feature   bom: basis of mobility region from pBR322
   2631..2822    -  CDS            rop: Rop protein, which maintains plasmids at low copy number; rop
   2839..3219    +  CDS            YPB1_ECOLX: Protein predicted: Swiss-Prot protein existence level 4. From Escherichia coli.
   3281..3345    -  CDS            TcR (fragment): tetracycline efflux protein; tet; confers resistance to tetracycline
   3360..3381    -  protein_bind   CAP binding site: CAP binding activates transcription in the presence of cAMP. E. coli catabolite activator protein
   3394..4476    -  CDS            lacI: lac repressor; lacI; The lac repressor binds to the lac operator to inhibit transcription in E. coli. This inhibition can be relieved by adding lactose or isopropyl-β-D-thiogalactopyranoside (IPTG).
   4477..4554    -  promoter       lacI promoter: lacI
   4562..4841    -  CDS            TcR (fragment): tetracycline efflux protein; tet; confers resistance to tetracycline
   4867..4885    +  promoter       T7 promoter: promoter for bacteriophage T7 RNA polymerase
   4886..4910    +  protein_bind   lac operator: The lac repressor binds to the lac operator to inhibit transcription in E. coli. This inhibition can be relieved by adding lactose or isopropyl-β-D-thiogalactopyranoside (IPTG). lac repressor encoded by lacI
   4925..4947    +  RBS            RBS: efficient ribosome binding site from bacteriophage T7 gene 10 (Olins and Rangwala, 1989)
   4963..4986    +  CDS            Strep-Tag II: peptide that binds Strep-Tactin®, an engineered form of streptavidin
   5025..5055    +  CDS            HaloTag® (fragment): modified bacterial dehalogenase that forms covalent bonds with chloroalkane derivatives
   5060..5502    +  CDS            calmodulin (fragment): calcium-binding protein
   5623..5679    +  CDS            calmodulin-binding peptide: calmodulin-binding peptide from avian smooth muscle myosin light chain kinase
   5695..6114    +  CDS            HaloTag® (fragment): modified bacterial dehalogenase that forms covalent bonds with chloroalkane derivatives
   6160..6573    +  CDS            HaloTag® (fragment): modified bacterial dehalogenase that forms covalent bonds with chloroalkane derivatives
   6642..6659    +  CDS            SET1 (fragment): solubility-enhancement tag derived from T7 phage gene 10B
   6667..6714    +  terminator     T7 terminator: transcription terminator for bacteriophage T7 RNA polymerase
