[The description below was written by a language model from this plasmid's Addgene catalogue record and pLannotate feature annotations shown in this document.]
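Description:
pET-51b(+)-Caprola_01 is a bacterial expression plasmid built on the pET-51b(+) backbone for producing recombinant Caprola_01, a synthetic split-HaloTag-based calcium recorder, in E. coli. The sequenced plasmid is about 6.7 kb, consistent with a roughly 1.7 kb insert placed in a 5.1 kb backbone by Gibson assembly. It replicates from a pBR322-type ColE1 origin accompanied by the rop gene and bom region, which matches the catalogue's low-copy designation, and it is selected with ampicillin through the β-lactamase gene. An f1 origin is also present, along with short remnant tetracycline-resistance fragments inherited from the pBR322 lineage that are not functional markers.

Expression is driven by a T7 promoter followed by a lac operator and the T7 gene 10 ribosome binding site, with a T7 terminator downstream. The plasmid carries its own lacI gene, so transcription is repressed until induced with IPTG in a host supplying T7 RNA polymerase. The open reading frame begins with an N-terminal Strep-tag II, followed by a short HaloTag fragment, a calmodulin domain, a calmodulin-binding peptide from smooth muscle myosin light chain kinase, and then two larger HaloTag segments. This layout suggests that calcium-dependent binding of calmodulin to its target peptide brings the small HaloTag fragment together with the rest of the enzyme, enabling covalent labelling by chloroalkane substrates when calcium is elevated. The catalogue lists a C-terminal His-tag, which was not separately annotated in the feature table. The two tags allow tandem affinity purification of full-length protein, for example for in vitro characterisation of the sensor.
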