Addgene plasmid #194662: pET-51b(+)-Caprola_01
Purpose: Protein production of the split HaloTag based calcium recorder Caprola_01 in bacteria
Depositing lab: Kai Johnsson. Depositing organization: Max Planck Institute for Medical Research. Publication: Recording physiological history of cells with chemical labeling. Huppertz MC, Wilhelm J, Grenier V, Schneider MW, Falt T, Porzberg N, Hausmann D, Hoffmann DC, Hai L, Tarnawski M, Pino G, Slanchev K, Kolb I, Acuna C, Fenk LM, Baier H, Hiblot J, Johnsson K. Science. 2024 Feb 23;383(6685):890-897. doi: 10.1126/science.adg0812. Epub 2024 Feb 22. PubMed 38386755.
Backbone
  Vector backbone: pET-51b(+)
  Backbone size w/o insert (bp): 5100
  Vector type: Bacterial Expression
Growth in bacteria
  Bacterial resistance: Ampicillin, 100 μg/mL
  Growth temperature: 37°C
  Growth strain: DH5alpha
  Copy number: Low Copy
Gene/Insert
  Gene/Insert name: Caprola_01
  Species: Synthetic
  Insert size (bp): 1700
  Promoter: T7
  Tag / fusion protein: Strep-tag (N terminal on insert); His-tag (C terminal on insert)
  Cloning method: Gibson Cloning
Terms and licenses: Academic/Nonprofit Terms; Industry Terms: Not Available to Industry
How to cite: pET-51b(+)-Caprola_01 was a gift from Kai Johnsson (Addgene plasmid # 194662 ; http://n2t.net/addgene:194662 ; RRID:Addgene_194662)
